Addgene plasmid #121755: KG802: pMVP (L3-L2) V5 epitope tag + polyA
Purpose: pMVP L3-L2 entry plasmid, contains V5 epitope tag + polyA for 3- or 4-component MultiSite Gateway Pro assembly. Allows C-term epitope fusion to a gene of interest.
Depositing lab: Christopher Newgard. Depositing organization: Duke University. Publication: Creation of versatile cloning platforms for transgene expression and dCas9-based epigenome editing. Haldeman JM, Conway AE, Arlotto ME, Slentz DH, Muoio DM, Becker TC, Newgard CB. Nucleic Acids Res. 2018 Dec 27. pii: 5264291. doi: 10.1093/nar/gky1286. PubMed 30590691.
Backbone
  Vector backbone: pDONR221 P3-P2
  Backbone manufacturer: Invitrogen
  Backbone size w/o insert (bp): 2555
  Vector type: Synthetic Biology ; pMVP Gateway Entry Plasmid
Growth in bacteria
  Bacterial resistance: Kanamycin, 50 μg/mL
  Growth temperature: 37°C
  Growth strain: DH5alpha
  Copy number: High Copy
Gene/Insert
  Gene/Insert name: V5 epitope tag + polyA
  Species: Synthetic
  Insert size (bp): 301
  Cloning method: Gateway Cloning
  Sequencing primers: 5′ M13F; 3′ M13R
Terms and licenses: Academic/Nonprofit Terms; Industry Terms: Not Available to Industry
How to cite: KG802: pMVP (L3-L2) V5 epitope tag + polyA was a gift from Christopher Newgard (Addgene plasmid # 121755 ; http://n2t.net/addgene:121755 ; RRID:Addgene_121755)
