[The description below was written by a language model from this plasmid's Addgene catalogue record and pLannotate feature annotations shown in this document.]
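Description:
KG802: pMVP (L3-L2) V5 epitope tag + polyA is a small (about 2.9 kb) Gateway entry plasmid from the pMVP modular cloning platform, built on the Invitrogen pDONR221 P3-P2 backbone. It is maintained in E. coli at high copy through a ColE1/pUC-type origin and selected with kanamycin via an aminoglycoside phosphotransferase (KanR) gene. The backbone also carries rrnB T1 and T2 transcription terminators upstream of the cloning region, which insulate the insert from read-through transcription in bacteria, along with a T7 promoter and short residual lacI and lacZα fragments that have no apparent role in the payload.

The payload is a roughly 300 bp synthetic cassette flanked by attL3 and attL2 recombination sites. It consists of a V5 epitope tag coding sequence followed by the bovine growth hormone polyadenylation signal. The plasmid has no promoter or gene of interest of its own; it is a 3′-end module. In a 3- or 4-component MultiSite Gateway Pro LR reaction, the attL3 and attL2 sites determine its position and orientation as the final element, so that it is joined downstream of separate entry clones supplying, for example, a promoter and an open reading frame, all recombined into a destination vector in a single step. When the upstream gene module lacks a stop codon and is in frame, the resulting transgene encodes a protein with a C-terminal V5 tag, useful for antibody-based detection or immunoprecipitation, and its transcript is terminated and polyadenylated by the bGH signal for expression in mammalian cells. The record describes it as part of a versatile toolkit for assembling transgene expression constructs.
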