Features (pLannotate 1.2.2; 11 found; start..end, strand, type, name):
    121..213     +  CDS            lacI (fragment): lac repressor; lacI; The lac repressor binds to the lac operator to inhibit transcription in E. coli. This inhibition can be relieved by adding lactose or isopropyl-β-D-thiogalactopyranoside (IPTG).
    268..295     -  terminator     rrnB T2 terminator: transcription terminator T2 from the E. coli rrnB gene
    427..470     +  terminator     rrnB T1 terminator: Escherichia coli rrnB; transcription terminator T1 from the E. coli rrnB gene
    517..553     -  CDS            lacZα (fragment): LacZα fragment of β-galactosidase; lacZ fragment
    570..665     +  protein_bind   attL3: mutant version of attL; recombination site for the Gateway® LR reaction LR Clonase™
    677..718     +  CDS            V5 tag: epitope tag from simian virus 5
    752..863     +  polyA_signal   bGH poly(A) signal: bovine growth hormone polyadenylation signal
    968..1067    -  protein_bind   attL2: mutant version of attL; recombination site for the Gateway® LR reaction LR Clonase™
   1098..1116    -  promoter       T7 promoter: promoter for bacteriophage T7 RNA polymerase
   1250..2059    +  CDS            KanR: aminoglycoside phosphotransferase; aph(3')-Ia; confers resistance to kanamycin in bacteria or G418 (Geneticin®) in eukaryotes
   2206..2794    +  rep_origin     ori: high-copy-number ColE1/pMB1/pBR322/pUC origin of replication
>Addgene plasmid #121755 | KG802: pMVP (L3-L2) V5 epitope tag + polyA | addgene full sequence | sequence record 237195 | Addgene NGS Result
CTTTCCTGCGTTATCCCCTGATTCTGTGGATAACCGTATTACCGCCTTTGAGTGAGCTGATACCGCTCGC
CGCAGCCGAACGACCGAGCGCAGCGAGTCAGTGAGCGAGGAAGCGGAAGAGCGCCCAATACGCAAACCGC
CTCTCCCCGCGCGTTGGCCGATTCATTAATGCAGCTGGCACGACAGGTTTCCCGACTGGAAAGCGGGCAG
TGAGCGCAACGCAATTAATACGCGTACCGCTAGCCAGGAAGAGTTTGTAGAAACGCAAAAAGGCCATCCG
TCAGGATGGCCTTCTGCTTAGTTTGATGCCTGGCAGTTTATGGCGGGCGTCCTGCCCGCCACCCTCCGGG
CCGTTGCTTCACAACGTTCAAATCCGCTCCCGGCGGATTTGTCCTACTCAGGAGAGCGTTCACCGACAAA
CAACAGATAAAACGAAAGGCCCAGTCTTCCGACTGAGCCTTTCGTTTTATTTGATGCCTGGCAGTTCCCT
ACTCTCGCGTTAACGCTAGCATGGATGTTTTCCCAGTCACGACGTTGTAAAACGACGGCCAGTCTTAAGC
TCGGGCCCCAAATAATGATTTTATTTTGACTGATAGTGACCTGTTCGTTGCAACAAATTGATGAGCAATG
CTTTTTTATAATGCCAACTTTGTATAATAAAGTTGGTGGCGGATCCGGTAAGCCTATCCCTAACCCTCTC
CTCGGTCTCGATTCTACGTAAGAATTCCTAGAGCTCGCTGATCAGCCTCGACTGTGCCTTCTAGTTGCCA
GCCATCTGTTGTTTGCCCCTCCCCCGTGCCTTCCTTGACCCTGGAAGGTGCCACTCCCACTGTCCTTTCC
TAATAAAATGAGGAAATTGCATCGCATTGTCTGAGTAGGTGTCATTCTATTCTGGGGGGTGGGGTGGGGC
AGGACAGCAAGGGGGAGGATTGGGAAGAGAATAGCAGGCATGCTGGGGAGGTACCTGACCCAGCTTTCTT
GTACAAAGTTGGCATTATAAGAAAGCATTGCTTATCAATTTGTTGCAACGAACAGGTCACTATCAGTCAA
AATAAAATCATTATTTGCCATCCAGCTGCAGGGCGGCCGCGATATCCCCTATAGTGAGTCGTATTACATG
GTCATAGCTGTTTCCTGGCAGCTCTGGCCCGTGTCTCAAAATCTCTGATGTTACATTGCACAAGATAAAA
ATATATCATCATGAACAATAAAACTGTCTGCTTACATAAACAGTAATACAAGGGGTGTTATGAGCCATAT
TCAACGGGAAACGTCGAGGCCGCGATTAAATTCCAACATGGATGCTGATTTATATGGGTATAAATGGGCT
CGCGATAATGTCGGGCAATCAGGTGCGACAATCTATCGCTTGTATGGGAAGCCCGATGCGCCAGAGTTGT
TTCTGAAACATGGCAAAGGTAGCGTTGCCAATGATGTTACAGATGAGATGGTCAGACTAAACTGGCTGAC
GGAATTTATGCCTCTTCCGACCATCAAGCATTTTATCCGTACTCCTGATGATGCATGGTTACTCACCACT
GCGATCCCCGGAAAAACAGCATTCCAGGTATTAGAAGAATATCCTGATTCAGGTGAAAATATTGTTGATG
CGCTGGCAGTGTTCCTGCGCCGGTTGCATTCGATTCCTGTTTGTAATTGTCCTTTTAACAGCGATCGCGT
ATTTCGTCTCGCTCAGGCGCAATCACGAATGAATAACGGTTTGGTTGATGCGAGTGATTTTGATGACGAG
CGTAATGGCTGGCCTGTTGAACAAGTCTGGAAAGAAATGCATAAACTTTTGCCATTCTCACCGGATTCAG
TCGTCACTCATGGTGATTTCTCACTTGATAACCTTATTTTTGACGAGGGGAAATTAATAGGTTGTATTGA
TGTTGGACGAGTCGGAATCGCAGACCGATACCAGGATCTTGCCATCCTATGGAACTGCCTCGGTGAGTTT
TCTCCTTCATTACAGAAACGGCTTTTTCAAAAATATGGTATTGATAATCCTGATATGAATAAATTGCAGT
TTCATTTGATGCTCGATGAGTTTTTCTAATCAGAATTGGTTAATTGGTTGTAACACTGGCAGAGCATTAC
GCTGACTTGACGGGACGGCGCAAGCTCATGACCAAAATCCCTTAACGTGAGTTACGCGTCGTTCCACTGA
GCGTCAGACCCCGTAGAAAAGATCAAAGGATCTTCTTGAGATCCTTTTTTTCTGCGCGTAATCTGCTGCT
TGCAAACAAAAAAACCACCGCTACCAGCGGTGGTTTGTTTGCCGGATCAAGAGCTACCAACTCTTTTTCC
GAAGGTAACTGGCTTCAGCAGAGCGCAGATACCAAATACTGTTCTTCTAGTGTAGCCGTAGTTAGGCCAC
CACTTCAAGAACTCTGTAGCACCGCCTACATACCTCGCTCTGCTAATCCTGTTACCAGTGGCTGCTGCCA
GTGGCGATAAGTCGTGTCTTACCGGGTTGGACTCAAGACGATAGTTACCGGATAAGGCGCAGCGGTCGGG
CTGAACGGGGGGTTCGTGCACACAGCCCAGCTTGGAGCGAACGACCTACACCGAACTGAGATACCTACAG
CGTGAGCTATGAGAAAGCGCCACGCTTCCCGAAGGGAGAAAGGCGGACAGGTATCCGGTAAGCGGCAGGG
TCGGAACAGGAGAGCGCACGAGGGAGCTTCCAGGGGGAAACGCCTGGTATCTTTATAGTCCTGTCGGGTT
TCGCCACCTCTGACTTGAGCGTCGATTTTTGTGATGCTCGTCAGGGGGGCGGAGCCTATGGAAAAACGCC
AGCAACGCGGCCTTTTTACGGTTCCTGGCCTTTTGCTGGCCTTTTGCTCACATGTT
